>Addgene plasmid #201893 | pGEX4-ELMOD3 | addgene full sequence | sequence record 403790 | Addgene NGS Result
GCCTCTCCCCGCGCGTTGGCCGATTCATTAATGCAGCTGGCACGACAGGTTTCCCGACTGGAAAGCGGGC
AGTGAGCGCAACGCAATTAATGTAAGTTAGCTCACTCATTAGGCACCCCAGGCTTTACACTTTATGCTTC
CGGCTCGTATGTTGTGTGGAATTGTGAGCGGATAACAATTTCACACAGGAAACAGCTATGACCATGATTA
CGGATTCACTGGCCGTCGTTTTACAACGTCGTGACTGGGAAAACCCTGGCGTTACCCAACTTAATCGCCT
TGCAGCACATCCCCCTTTCGCCAGCTGGCGTAATAGCGAAGAGGCCCGCACCGATCGCCCTTCCCAACAG
TTGCGCAGCCTGAATGGCGAATGGCGCTTTGCCTGGTTTCCGGCACCAGAAGCGGTGCCGGAAAGCTGGC
TGGAGTGCGATCTTCCTGAGGCCGATACTGTCGTCGTCCCCTCAAACTGGCAGATGCACGGTTACGATGC
GCCCATCTACACCAACGTGACCTATCCCATTACGGTCAATCCGCCGTTTGTTCCCACGGAGAATCCGACG
GGTTGTTACTCGCTCACATTTAATGTTGATGAAAGCTGGCTACAGGAAGGCCAGACGCGAATTATTTTTG
ATGGCGTTGGAATTAGCTTATCGACTGCACGGTGCACCAATGCTTCTGGCGTCAGGCAGCCATCGGAAGC
TGTGGTATGGCTGTGCAGGTCGTAAATCACTGCATAATTCGTGTCGCTCAAGGCGCACTCCCGTTCTGGA
TAATGTTTTTTGCGCCGACATCATAACGGTTCTGGCAAATATTCTGAAATGAGCTGTTGACAATTAATCA
TCGGCTCGTATAATGTGTGGAATTGTGAGCGGATAACAATTTCACACAGGAAACAGTATTCATGTCCCCT
ATACTAGGTTATTGGAAAATTAAGGGCCTTGTGCAACCCACTCGACTTCTTTTGGAATATCTTGAAGAAA
AATATGAAGAGCATTTGTATGAGCGCGATGAAGGTGATAAATGGCGAAACAAAAAGTTTGAATTGGGTTT
GGAGTTTCCCAATCTTCCTTATTATATTGATGGTGATGTTAAATTAACACAGTCTATGGCCATCATACGT
TATATAGCTGACAAGCACAACATGTTGGGTGGTTGTCCAAAAGAGCGTGCAGAGATTTCAATGCTTGAAG
GAGCGGTTTTGGATATTAGATACGGTGTTTCGAGAATTGCATATAGTAAAGACTTTGAAACTCTCAAAGT
TGATTTTCTTAGCAAGCTACCTGAAATGCTGAAAATGTTCGAAGATCGTTTATGTCATAAAACATATTTA
AATGGTGATCATGTAACCCATCCTGACTTCATGTTGTATGACGCTCTTGATGTTGTTTTATACATGGACC
CAATGTGCCTGGATGCGTTCCCAAAATTAGTTTGTTTTAAAAAACGTATTGAAGCTATCCCACAAATTGA
TAAGTACTTGAAATCCAGCAAGTATATAGCATGGCCTTTGCAGGGCTGGCAAGCCACGTTTGGTGGTGGC
GACCATCCTCCAAAATCGGATCTGGTTCCGCGTGGATCCATGAATGAAAAATCTTGCTCTTTCCATAGTA
AAGAAGAATTAAGAGATGGACAGGGTGAAAGATTGTCTGCTGGATATTCTCCATCATATGACAAGGACAA
GAGTGTTCTGGCTTTCAGAGGAATCCCTATCTCAGAGTTGAAGAACCATGGCATTCTCCAGGCTCTGACC
ACAGAAGCTTATGAATGGGAGCCACGTGTTGTGAGTACAGAGGTGGTCAGAGCCCAAGAAGAATGGGAAG
CTGTGGACACCATCCAGCCAGAGACAGGGAGCCAAGCTAGCTCAGAGCAGCCTGGGCAGCTAATCTCCTT
CAGTGAGGCCCTGCAGCACTTCCAGACTGTGGACCTTTCCCCCTTCAAGAAAAGAATCCAGCCAACTATT
CGAAGGACTGGGCTCGCCGCCCTCCGACACTACCTCTTCGGGCCTCCAAAGCTCCACCAGCGCCTTCGGG
AAGAAAGGGACTTGGTCCTGACCATTGCTCAGTGTGGCCTGGATAGCCAAGACCCAGTGCATGGCCGAGT
CCTCCAGACCATCTATAAGAAGCTGACCGGCTCCAAGTTTGACTGTGCCCTTCATGGAAACCACTGGGAG
GACCTGGGCTTTCAGGGAGCGAATCCAGCCACAGACCTGAGAGGCGCAGGCTTCCTTGCCCTCCTGCATC
TGCTCTACCTGGTGATGGACTCAAAGACCTTGCCGATGGCGCAGGAGATTTTCCGCCTGTCTCGTCACCA
CATCCAGCAATTCCCTTTCTGTTTGATGTCCGTGAACATCACCCACATTGCCATCCAGGCCTTGAGAGAG
GAGTGTCTCTCCAGAGAGTGTAATCGGCAGCAGAAGGTCATCCCCGTGGTGAACAGCTTCTATGCCGCCA
CATTCCTCCACCTCGCACATGTCTGGAGGACACAGCGGAAGACCATCTCAGACTCGGGCTTTGTCCTCAA
AGAGTTGGAAGTATTGGCCAAGAAGAGCCCACGGCGGCTGCTCAAGACCCTGGAGCTGTACTTGGCCAGG
GTGTCAAAGGGACAGGCCTCCTTGTTGGGAGCACAGAAGTGCTATGGGCCAGAAGCCCCTCCCTTCAAGG
ATCTCACCTTCACAGGTGAGAGTGACCTGCAGTCTCACTCATCCGAAGGCGTATGGCTGATCTGAGTCGA
CTCGAGCGGCCGCATCGTGACTGACTGACGATCTGCCTCGCGCGTTTCGGTGATGACGGTGAAAACCTCT
GACACATGCAGCTCCCGGAGACGGTCACAGCTTGTCTGTAAGCGGATGCCGGGAGCAGACAAGCCCGTCA
GGGCGCGTCAGCGGGTGTTGGCGGGTGTCGGGGCGCAGCCATGACCCAGTCACGTAGCGATAGCGGAGTG
TATAATTCTTGAAGACGAAAGGGCCTCGTGATACGCCTATTTTTATAGGTTAATGTCATGATAATAATGG
TTTCTTAGACGTCAGGTGGCACTTTTCGGGGAAATGTGCGCGGAACCCCTATTTGTTTATTTTTCTAAAT
ACATTCAAATATGTATCCGCTCATGAGACAATAACCCTGATAAATGCTTCAATAATATTGAAAAAGGAAG
AGTATGAGTATTCAACATTTCCGTGTCGCCCTTATTCCCTTTTTTGCGGCATTTTGCCTTCCTGTTTTTG
CTCACCCAGAAACGCTGGTGAAAGTAAAAGATGCTGAAGATCAGTTGGGTGCACGAGTGGGTTACATCGA
ACTGGATCTCAACAGCGGTAAGATCCTTGAGAGTTTTCGCCCCGAAGAACGTTTTCCAATGATGAGCACT
TTTAAAGTTCTGCTATGTGGCGCGGTATTATCCCGTGTTGACGCCGGGCAAGAGCAACTCGGTCGCCGCA
TACACTATTCTCAGAATGACTTGGTTGAGTACTCACCAGTCACAGAAAAGCATCTTACGGATGGCATGAC
AGTAAGAGAATTATGCAGTGCTGCCATAACCATGAGTGATAACACTGCGGCCAACTTACTTCTGACAACG
ATCGGAGGACCGAAGGAGCTAACCGCTTTTTTGCACAACATGGGGGATCATGTAACTCGCCTTGATCGTT
GGGAACCGGAGCTGAATGAAGCCATACCAAACGACGAGCGTGACACCACGATGCCTGCAGCAATGGCAAC
AACGTTGCGCAAACTATTAACTGGCGAACTACTTACTCTAGCTTCCCGGCAACAATTAATAGACTGGATG
GAGGCGGATAAAGTTGCAGGACCACTTCTGCGCTCGGCCCTTCCGGCTGGCTGGTTTATTGCTGATAAAT
CTGGAGCCGGTGAGCGTGGGTCTCGCGGTATCATTGCAGCACTGGGGCCAGATGGTAAGCCCTCCCGTAT
CGTAGTTATCTACACGACGGGGAGTCAGGCAACTATGGATGAACGAAATAGACAGATCGCTGAGATAGGT
GCCTCACTGATTAAGCATTGGTAACTGTCAGACCAAGTTTACTCATATATACTTTAGATTGATTTAAAAC
TTCATTTTTAATTTAAAAGGATCTAGGTGAAGATCCTTTTTGATAATCTCATGACCAAAATCCCTTAACG
TGAGTTTTCGTTCCACTGAGCGTCAGACCCCGTAGAAAAGATCAAAGGATCTTCTTGAGATCCTTTTTTT
CTGCGCGTAATCTGCTGCTTGCAAACAAAAAAACCACCGCTACCAGCGGTGGTTTGTTTGCCGGATCAAG
AGCTACCAACTCTTTTTCCGAAGGTAACTGGCTTCAGCAGAGCGCAGATACCAAATACTGTCCTTCTAGT
GTAGCCGTAGTTAGGCCACCACTTCAAGAACTCTGTAGCACCGCCTACATACCTCGCTCTGCTAATCCTG
TTACCAGTGGCTGCTGCCAGTGGCGATAAGTCGTGTCTTACCGGGTTGGACTCAAGACGATAGTTACCGG
ATAAGGCGCAGCGGTCGGGCTGAACGGGGGGTTCGTGCACACAGCCCAGCTTGGAGCGAACGACCTACAC
CGAACTGAGATACCTACAGCGTGAGCTATGAGAAAGCGCCACGCTTCCCGAAGGGAGAAAGGCGGACAGG
TATCCGGTAAGCGGCAGGGTCGGAACAGGAGAGCGCACGAGGGAGCTTCCAGGGGGAAACGCCTGGTATC
TTTATAGTCCTGTCGGGTTTCGCCACCTCTGACTTGAGCGTCGATTTTTGTGATGCTCGTCAGGGGGGCG
GAGCCTATGGAAAAACGCCAGCAACGCGGCCTTTTTACGGTTCCTGGCCTTTTGCTGGCCTTTTGCTGGC
CTTTTGCTCACATGTTCTTTCCTGCGTTATCCCCTGATTCTGTGGATAACCGTATTACCGCCTTTGAGTG
AGCTGATACCGCTCGCCGCAGCCGAACGACCGAGCGCAGCGAGTCAGTGAGCGAGGAAGCGGAAGAGCGC
CTGATGCGGTATTTTCTCCTTACGCATCTGTGCGGTATTTCACACCGCATAAATTCCGACACCATCGAAT
GGCGCAAAACCTTTCGCGGTATGGCATGATAGCGCCCGGAAGAGAGTCAATTCAGGGTGGTGAATGTGAA
ACCAGTAACGTTATACGATGTCGCAGAGTATGCCGGTGTCTCTTATCAGACCGTTTCCCGCGTGGTGAAC
CAGGCCAGCCACGTTTCTGCGAAAACGCGGGAAAAAGTGGAAGCGGCGATGGCGGAGCTGAATTACATTC
CCAACCGCGTGGCACAACAACTGGCGGGCAAACAGTCGTTGCTGATTGGCGTTGCCACCTCCAGTCTGGC
CCTGCACGCGCCGTCGCAAATTGTCGCGGCGATTAAATCTCGCGCCGATCAACTGGGTGCCAGCGTGGTG
GTGTCGATGGTAGAACGAAGCGGCGTCGAAGCCTGTAAAGCGGCGGTGCACAATCTTCTCGCGCAACGCG
TCAGTGGGCTGATCATTAACTATCCGCTGGATGACCAGGATGCCATTGCTGTGGAAGCTGCCTGCACTAA
TGTTCCGGCGTTATTTCTTGATGTCTCTGACCAGACACCCATCAACAGTATTATTTTCTCCCATGAAGAC
GGTACGCGACTGGGCGTGGAGCATCTGGTCGCATTGGGTCACCAGCAAATCGCGCTGTTAGCGGGCCCAT
TAAGTTCTGTCTCGGCGCGTCTGCGTCTGGCTGGCTGGCATAAATATCTCACTCGCAATCAAATTCAGCC
GATAGCGGAACGGGAAGGCGACTGGAGTGCCATGTCCGGTTTTCAACAAACCATGCAAATGCTGAATGAG
GGCATCGTTCCCACTGCGATGCTGGTTGCCAACGATCAGATGGCGCTGGGCGCAATGCGCGCCATTACCG
AGTCCGGGCTGCGCGTTGGTGCGGATATCTCGGTAGTGGGATACGACGATACCGAAGACAGCTCATGTTA
TATCCCGCCGTTAACCACCATCAAACAGGATTTTCGCCTGCTGGGGCAAACCAGCGTGGACCGCTTGCTG
CAACTCTCTCAGGGCCAGGCGGTGAAGGGCAATCAGCTGTTGCCCGTCTCACTGGTGAAAAGAAAAACCA
CCCTGGCGCCCAATACGCAAACC
Features (pLannotate 1.2.2; 18 found; start..end, strand, type, name):
     88..109     +  protein_bind   CAP binding site: CAP binding activates transcription in the presence of cAMP. E. coli catabolite activator protein
    124..154     +  promoter       lac promoter: promoter for the E. coli lac operon
    162..178     +  protein_bind   lac operator: The lac repressor binds to the lac operator to inhibit transcription in E. coli. This inhibition can be relieved by adding lactose or isopropyl-β-D-thiogalactopyranoside (IPTG). lac repressor encoded by lacI
    198..371     +  CDS            lacZα: LacZα fragment of β-galactosidase; lacZ fragment
    635..751     -  CDS            yciV (fragment): RNAAM_ECOLI - Also known as trpH From Escherichia coli (strain K12).
    827..855     +  promoter       tac promoter: strong E. coli promoter; hybrid between the trp and lac UV5 promoters
    863..879     +  protein_bind   lac operator: The lac repressor binds to the lac operator to inhibit transcription in E. coli. This inhibition can be relieved by adding lactose or isopropyl-β-D-thiogalactopyranoside (IPTG). lac repressor encoded by lacI
    902..1555    +  CDS            GST26_SCHJA: Experimental evidence at protein level: Swiss-Prot protein existence level 1. GST isoenzymes appear to play a central role in the parasite detoxification system. Other functions are also suspected including a role in increasing the solubility of haematin in the parasite gut. From Schistosoma japonicum (Blood fluke).
   1580..2722    +  CDS            ELMOD3: ELMD3_HUMAN - Also known as RBED1, RBM29. Experimental evidence at protein level: Swiss-Prot protein existence level 1. Acts as a GTPase-activating protein (GAP) for ARL2 with low specific activity. From Homo sapiens (Human).
   2763..2802    +  CDS            rop (fragment): Rop protein, which maintains plasmids at low copy number; rop
   2904..2944    +  misc_feature   bom (fragment): basis of mobility region from pBR322
   3049..3153    +  promoter       AmpR promoter: bla
   3154..4014    +  CDS            AmpR: β-lactamase; bla; confers resistance to ampicillin, carbenicillin, and related antibiotics
   4185..4773    +  rep_origin     ori: high-copy-number ColE1/pMB1/pBR322/pUC origin of replication
   4832..4965    +  rep_origin     RSF ori (fragment): Plasmids containing the RSF 1030 origin of replication can be propagated in E. coli cells that contain additional plasmids with compatible origins.
   4970..5021    -  misc_feature   bom (fragment): basis of mobility region from pBR322
   5028..5105    +  promoter       lacI promoter: lacI
   5106..75      +  CDS            lacI (across the origin): lac repressor; lacI; The lac repressor binds to the lac operator to inhibit transcription in E. coli. This inhibition can be relieved by adding lactose or isopropyl-β-D-thiogalactopyranoside (IPTG).
