[The description below was written by a language model from this plasmid's Addgene catalogue record and pLannotate feature annotations shown in this document.]
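Description:
pGEX4-ELMOD3 is a bacterial expression plasmid built on the pGEX4T backbone for producing human ELMOD3 in E. coli as a glutathione S-transferase fusion. The sequenced construct is about 6.1 kb, consistent with a roughly 5 kb backbone carrying an insert of a little over 1.1 kb. It replicates from a ColE1/pMB1-type origin, is listed as high copy, and is selected with ampicillin through the β-lactamase gene driven by its own promoter. The short rop, bom and RSF ori fragments, the lacZα segment with its lac promoter and CAP site, and the yciV fragment appear to be backbone remnants rather than functional parts of the expression design.

The expression cassette consists of the strong hybrid tac promoter followed by a lac operator, then the Schistosoma japonicum 26 kDa GST coding sequence, with the ELMOD3 open reading frame lying a short linker's distance downstream on the same strand. The plasmid also carries lacI under its own promoter, so the lac repressor holds the tac promoter off until IPTG or lactose relieves repression, giving inducible expression independent of the host's repressor level. The GST moiety allows affinity capture of the fusion on glutathione resin. pGEX-4T vectors normally carry a thrombin cleavage site in the linker, but no such site is annotated here, and the 5′ cloning site is recorded as unknown, so the exact junction cannot be described. ELMOD3 is annotated as a GTPase-activating protein for ARL2 with low specific activity, so purified recombinant protein from this plasmid would suit biochemical work such as GAP assays or binding studies, although the record states only bacterial expression as the purpose.
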