Addgene plasmid #201893: pGEX4-ELMOD3
Purpose: Used for bacterial expression of human protein ELMOD3
Depositing lab: Richard Kahn. Depositing organization: Emory University.
Backbone
  Vector backbone: pGEX4T
  Backbone size w/o insert (bp): 5000
  Vector type: Bacterial Expression
Growth in bacteria
  Bacterial resistance: Ampicillin, 100 μg/mL
  Growth temperature: 37°C
  Growth strain: DH5alpha
  Copy number: High Copy
Gene/Insert
  Gene/Insert name: ELMOD3
  Species: H. sapiens (human)
  Entrez Gene: ELMOD3 (a.k.a. DFNA81, DFNB88, LST3, RBED1, RBM29)
  Cloning method: Restriction Enzyme; 5′ cloning site unknown (unknown if destroyed)
Terms and licenses: Academic/Nonprofit Terms; Industry Terms: Not Available to Industry
How to cite: pGEX4-ELMOD3 was a gift from Richard Kahn (Addgene plasmid # 201893 ; http://n2t.net/addgene:201893 ; RRID:Addgene_201893)
